>Addgene plasmid #16704 | XE90 pCS2P+ XCtBP | addgene partial sequence | sequence record 23475 | SP6 5'-ATTTAGGTGACACTATAG-3'
TCTTTTGCGGACCCATCGATTCGAATTCAAGGCCTCTCGACGCGGGGAGGCGAAGGTAGCAAGGTGAGAA
TAATGGATAAACACAAAGTGAAGAGGCAACGTTTGGATCGAATCTGTGACGGAATTCGGCCACCAATTTT
GAATGGTCCAATGCCTGTCCGTCCTCTGGTGGCCCTTCTTGATGGGCGGGACTGCACAATTGAGATGCCT
ATATTGAAGGATGTTGCTACAGTTGCATTTTGTGATGCTCAGTCAACACAGGAAATACATGAGAAGGTGT
TAAGTGAAGCTGTGGGTGCTTTAATGTATCACACAATCACACTTTCTCGTGAGGACCTAGAAAAATTTAA
GGCCCTTCGTATTATCATAAAGATTGGTAGTGGATATGATAATATTGATATTAAGTCAGCTGCTGAGTTA
GGGATTGCTGTATGCAACATTCCCTCTGCCTCGGTGGAGGAGACAGCTGATTCAACTCTATGCCACATAT
TAAATCTGTACCGACGTGTCACATGGCTACACCAAGCTATGAGAGAGGGGAACCGACCAGCAAGTGTGGA
GCAGATCAGAGAAGTTGCTGGAGGGGCAGCCAGAATTCGCGGAGAGACTCTAGGCATCATAGGACTTGGT
CGGATAGGGCAAGCTGTGGCTTTGCGTGCCAAAGCATTTAATTTCACAGTCATCTTTTACGACCCTTACT
TAGCGGATGGAGTTGAACGCTCTTTAGGTTTGCAGAGGATGGCGACTCTTCAGGAGCTACTGATGCATAG
TGACTGCATA
