[The description below was written by a language model from this plasmid's Addgene catalogue record.]
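Description:
XE90 pCS2P+ XCtBP is a Xenopus expression plasmid carrying a roughly 2 kb Xenopus laevis CtBP cDNA (linked in the record to the ctbp2 gene) in the pCS2P+ backbone, which is about 4.1 kb without insert. It is propagated in E. coli as a high-copy plasmid under ampicillin selection. No feature table is provided, so the promoter and other regulatory elements are not explicitly listed. The listing of SP6 as the 5′ sequencing primer fits the general design of the pCS2 vector family, in which an SP6 promoter sits upstream of the cloning site to allow in vitro synthesis of mRNA, alongside a strong viral promoter for expression from injected or transfected DNA. The specific features of the pCS2P+ variant are not described in the record.

According to the depositor's notes, the insert originated as a clone recovered through its interaction with XTcf-3, held in pGBT9, a yeast two-hybrid vector. The approximately 2 kb SalI fragment from that clone was ligated into the XhoI site of pCS2P+. SalI and XhoI produce compatible ends, and such a junction normally regenerates neither site, although the record lists the fate of the sites as unknown. Because one site was used at both ends, the cloning was not directional, and the record does not state how orientation was confirmed. No epitope tag is indicated for this construct; the notes mention a separate Myc-tag vector version made by blunt-end cloning into pCS2+MT. CtBP is a transcriptional co-repressor, and the plasmid is suited to expressing it in Xenopus embryos or oocytes, for example to study its relationship with Tcf-3 in gene regulation.
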