Addgene plasmid #16704: XE90 pCS2P+ XCtBP
Depositing lab: Randall Moon. Depositing organization: University of Washington.
Backbone
  Vector backbone: pCS2P+
  Backbone size w/o insert (bp): 4100
  Vector type: Xenopus Expression
Growth in bacteria
  Bacterial resistance: Ampicillin, 100 μg/mL
  Growth temperature: 37°C
  Growth strain: DH5alpha
  Copy number: High Copy
Gene/Insert
  Gene/Insert name: XCtBP (alt names: ctbp; tcf)
  Species: X. laevis (frog)
  Insert size (bp): 2000
  Entrez Gene: ctbp2 (a.k.a. ctbp)
  Cloning method: Restriction Enzyme; 5′ cloning site Xho1 (unknown if destroyed); 3′ cloning site Xho1 (unknown if destroyed)
  Sequencing primers: 5′ SP6
Terms and licenses: Academic/Nonprofit Terms; Industry Terms: Not Available to Industry
Depositor comments: Plasmid History: Constructed by Jeff Brown. Notes for Use: The ~2 kb dropout of the Sal I digest of XTcf-3 interacting clone 2-1 (in pGBT9) was ligated into the XhoI site of pCS2P+. For CS2+MT XCtBP, the Sal I dropout was blunted with Klenow and cloned into the StuI site of pCS2+MT.
How to cite: XE90 pCS2P+ XCtBP was a gift from Randall Moon (Addgene plasmid # 16704 ; http://n2t.net/addgene:16704 ; RRID:Addgene_16704)
